>Addgene plasmid #188133 | pMXS-IRES-BLAST flag-CAD R1404A | addgene full sequence | sequence record 372263 | Addgene NGS Result
CCCGAAAAGTGCCACCTGCATAATGAAAGACCCCACCTGTAGGTTTGGCAAGCTAGCTTAAGTAACGCCA
TTTTGCAAGGCATGGAAAAATACATAACTGAGAATAGAAAAGTTCAGATCAAGGTCAGGAACAGATGGAA
CAGCTGAATATGGGCCAAACAGGATATCTGTGGTAAGCAGTTCCTGCCCCGGCTCAGGGCCAAGAACAGA
TGGAACAGCTGAATATGGGCCAAACAGGATATCTGTGGTAAGCAGTTCCTGCCCCGGCTCAGGGCCAAGA
ACAGATGGTCCCCAGATGCGGTCCAGCCCTCAGCAGTTTCTAGAGAACCATCAGATGTTTCCAGGGTGCC
CCAAGGACCTGAAATGACCCTGTGCCTTATTTGAACTAACCAATCAGTTCGCTTCTCGCTTCTGTTCGCG
CGCTTCTGCTCCCCGAGCTCAATAAAAGAGCCCACAACCCCTCACTCGGCGCGCCAGTCCTCCGATTGAC
TGAGTCGCCCGGGTACCCGTGTATCCAATAAACCCTCTTGCAGTTGCATCCGACTTGTGGTCTCGCTGTT
CCTTGGGAGGGTCTCCTCTGAGTGATTGACTACCCGTCAGCGGGGGTCTTTCATTTGGGGGCTCGTCCGG
GATCGGGAGACCCCTGCCCAGGGACCACCGACCCACCACCGGGAGGTAAGCTGGCCAGCAACTTATCTGT
GTCTGTCCGATTGTCTAGTGTCTATGACTGATTTTATGCGCCTGCGTCGGTACTAGTTAGCTAACTAGCT
CTGTATCTGGCGGACCCGTGGTGGAACTGACGAGTTCGGAACACCCGGCCGCAACCCTGGGAGACGTCCC
AGGGACTTCGGGGGCCGTTTTTGTGGCCCGACCTGAGTCCAAAAATCCCGATCGTTTTGGACTCTTTGGT
GCACCCCCCTAATAGGAGGGATATGTGGTTCTGGTAGGAGACGAGAACCTAAAACAGTTCCCGCCTCCGT
CTGAATTTTTGCTTTCGGTTTGGGACCGAAGCCGCGCCGCGCGTCTTGTCTGCTGCAGCATCGTTCTGTG
TTGTCTCTGTCTGACTGTGTTTCTGTATTTGTCTGAAAATTAGGGCCAGACTGTTACCACTCCCTTAAGT
TTGACCTTAGGTCACTGGAAAGATGTCGAGCGGATCGCTCACAACCAGTCGGTAGATGTCAAGAAGAGAC
GTTGGGTTACCTTCTGCTCTGCAGAATGGCCAACCTTTAACGTCGGATGGCCGCGAGACGGCACCTTTAA
CCGAGACCTCATCACCCAGGTTAAGATCAAGGTCTTTTCACCTGGCCCGCATGGACACCCAGACCAGGTC
CCCTACATCGTGACCTGGGAAGCCTTGGCTTTTGACCCCCCTCCCTGGGTCAAGCCCTTTGTACACCCTA
AGCCTCCGCCTCCTCTTCCTCCATCCGCCCCGTCTCTCCCCCTTGAACCTCCTCGTTCGACCCCGCCTCG
ATCCTCCCTTTATCCAGCCCTCACTCCTTCTCTAGGCGCCCCCATATGGCCATATGAGATCTTATATGGG
GCACCCCCGCCCCTTGTAAACTTCCCTGACCCTGACATGACAAGAGTTACTAACAGCCCCTCTCTCCAAG
CTCACTTACAGGCTCTCTACTTAGTCCAGCACGAAGTCTGGAGACCTCTGGCGGCAGCCTACCAAGAACA
ACTGGACCGACCGGTGGTACCTCACCCTTACCGAGTCGGCGACACAGTGTGGGTCCGCCGACACCAGACT
AAGAACCTAGAACCTCGCTGGAAAGGACCTTACACAGTCCTGCTGACCACCCCCACCGCCCTCAAAGTAG
ACGGCATCGCAGCTTGGATACACGCCGCCCACGTGAAGGCTGCCGACCCCGGGGGTGGACCATCCTCTAG
ACTGCCGGATCTAGCTAGTTAATTAAGGATCCATGGCGGCCCTAGTGTTGGAGGACGGGTCGGTCCTGCG
GGGCCAGCCCTTTGGGGCCGCCGTGTCGACTGCCGGGGAAGTGGTGTTTCAAACCGGCATGGTCGGCTAC
CCCGAGGCCCTCACTGATCCCTCCTACAAGGCACAGATCTTAGTGCTCACCTATCCTCTGATCGGCAACT
ATGGCATCCCCCCAGATGAAATGGATGAGTTCGGTCTCTGCAAGTGGTTTGAATCCTCGGGCATCCACGT
AGCAGCACTGGTAGTGGGAGAGTGCTGTCCTACTCCCAGCCACTGGAGTGCCACCCGCACCCTGCATGAG
TGGCTGCAGCAGCATGGCATCCCTGGCTTGCAAGGAGTAGACACTCGGGAGCTGACCAAGAAGTTGCGGG
AACAGGGGTCTCTGCTGGGGAAGCTGGTCCAGAATGGAACAGAACCTTCAAGTCTGCCATTCTTGGACCC
CAATGCCCGCCCCCTGGTACCAGAGGTCTCCATTAAGACTCCACGGGTATTCAATACAGGGGGTGCCCCT
CGGATCCTTGCTTTGGACTGTGGCCTCAAGTATAATCAGATCCGATGCCTCTGCCAGCGTGGGGCTGAGG
TCACTGTGGTACCCTGGGACCATGCACTAGACAGCCAAGAGTATGAGGGTCTCTTCTTAAGTAATGGGCC
TGGTGACCCTGCCTCCTATCCCAGTGTCGTATCCACACTGAGCCGTGTTTTATCTGAGCCTAATCCCCGA
CCTGTCTTTGGGATCTGCCTGGGACACCAGCTATTGGCCTTAGCCATTGGGGCCAAGACTTACAAGATGA
GATATGGGAACCGAGGCCATAACCAGCCCTGCTTGTTGGTGGGCTCTGGGCGCTGCTTTCTGACATCCCA
GAACCATGGGTTTGCTGTGGAGACAGACTCACTGCCAGCAGACTGGGCTCCTCTCTTCACCAACGCCAAT
GATGGTTCCAATGAAGGCATTGTGCACAACAGCTTGCCTTTCTTCAGTGTCCAGTTTCACCCAGAGCACC
AAGCTGGCCCTTCAGATATGGAACTGCTTTTCGATATCTTTCTGGAAACTGTGAAAGAGGCCACAGCTGG
GAACCCTGGGGGCCAGACAGTTAGAGAGCGGCTGACTGAGCGCCTCTGTCCCCCTGGGATTCCCACTCCC
GGCTCTGGACTTCCACCACCACGAAAGGTTCTGATCCTGGGCTCAGGGGGCCTCTCCATTGGCCAAGCTG
GAGAATTTGACTACTCGGGCTCTCAGGCAATTAAGGCCCTGAAGGAGGAAAACATCCAGACGTTGCTGAT
CAACCCCAATATTGCCACAGTGCAGACCTCCCAGGGGCTGGCCGACAAGGTCTATTTTCTTCCCATAACA
CCTCATTATGTAACCCAGGTGATACGTAATGAACGCCCCGATGGTGTGTTACTGACTTTTGGGGGCCAGA
CTGCTCTGAACTGTGGTGTGGAGCTGACCAAGGCCGGGGTGCTGGCTCGGTATGGGGTCCGGGTCCTGGG
CACACCAGTGGAGACCATTGAGCTGACCGAGGATCGACGGGCCTTTGCTGCCAGAATGGCAGAGATCGGA
GAGCATGTGGCCCCGAGCGAGGCAGCAAATTCTCTTGAACAGGCCCAGGCAGCCGCTGAACGGCTGGGGT
ACCCTGTGCTAGTGCGTGCAGCCTTTGCCCTGGGTGGCCTGGGCTCTGGCTTTGCCTCTAACAGGGAGGA
GCTCTCTGCTCTCGTGGCCCCAGCTTTTGCCCATACCAGCCAAGTGCTAGTAGACAAGTCTCTGAAGGGA
TGGAAGGAGATTGAGTACGAGGTGGTGAGAGACGCCTATGGCAACTGTGTCACGGTGTGTAACATGGAGA
ACTTGGACCCACTGGGCATCCACACTGGTGAGTCCATAGTGGTGGCCCCTAGCCAGACACTGAATGACAG
GGAGTATCAGCTCCTGAGGCAGACAGCTATCAAGGTGACCCAGCACCTGGGAATTGTTGGGGAGTGCAAT
GTGCAGTATGCCTTGAACCCTGAGTCTGAGCAGTATTACATCATTGAAGTGAATGCCAGGCTCTCTCGCA
GCTCTGCCCTGGCCAGTAAGGCCACAGGTTATCCACTGGCTTATGTGGCAGCCAAGCTAGCATTGGGCAT
CCCTTTGCCTGAGCTCAGGAACTCTGTGACAGGGGGTACAGCAGCCTTTGAACCCAGCGTGGATTATTGT
GTGGTGAAGATTCCTCGATGGGACCTTAGCAAGTTCCTGCGAGTCAGCACAAAGATTGGGAGCTGCATGA
AGAGCGTTGGTGAAGTCATGGGCATTGGGCGTTCATTTGAGGAGGCCTTCCAGAAGGCCCTGCGCATGGT
GGATGAGAACTGTGTGGGCTTTGATCACACAGTGAAACCAGTCAGCGATATGGAGTTGGAGACTCCAACA
GATAAGCGGATTTTTGTGGTGGCAGCTGCTTTGTGGGCTGGTTATTCAGTGGACCGCCTGTATGAGCTCA
CACGCATCGACCGCTGGTTCCTGCACCGAATGAAGCGTATCATCGCACATGCCCAGCTGCTAGAACAACA
CCGTGGACAGCCTTTGCCGCCAGACCTGCTGCAACAGGCCAAGTGTCTTGGCTTCTCAGACAAACAGATT
GCCCTTGCAGTTCTGAGCACAGAGCTGGCTGTTCGCAAGCTGCGTCAGGAACTGGGGATCTGTCCAGCAG
TGAAACAGATTGACACAGTTGCAGCTGAGTGGCCAGCCCAGACAAATTACCTATACCTAACGTATTGGGG
CACCACCCATGACCTCACCTTTCGAACACCTCATGTCCTAGTCCTTGGCTCTGGCGTCTACCGTATTGGC
TCTAGCGTTGAATTTGACTGGTGTGCTGTAGGCTGCATCCAGCAGCTCCGAAAGATGGGATATAAGACCA
TCATGGTGAACTATAACCCAGAGACAGTCAGCACCGACTATGACATGTGTGATCGACTCTACTTTGATGA
GATCTCTTTTGAGGTGGTGATGGACATCTATGAGCTCGAGAACCCTGAAGGTGTGATCCTATCCATGGGT
GGACAGCTGCCCAACAACATGGCCATGGCGTTGCATCGGCAGCAGTGCCGGGTGCTGGGCACCTCCCCTG
AAGCCATTGACTCGGCTGAGAACCGTTTCAAGTTTTCCCGGCTCCTTGACACCATTGGTATCAGCCAGCC
TCAGTGGAGGGAGCTCAGTGACCTCGAGTCTGCTCGCCAATTCTGCCAGACCGTGGGGTACCCCTGTGTG
GTGCGCCCCTCCTATGTGCTGAGCGGTGCTGCTATGAATGTGGCCTACACGGATGGAGACCTGGAGCGCT
TCCTGAGCAGCGCAGCAGCCGTCTCCAAAGAGCATCCCGTGGTCATCTCCAAGTTCATCCAGGAGGCTAA
GGAGATTGACGTGGATGCCGTGGCCTCTGATGGTGTGGTGGCAGCCATCGCCATCTCTGAGCATGTGGAG
AATGCAGGTGTGCATTCAGGTGATGCGACGCTGGTGACCCCCCCACAAGATATCACTGCCAAAACCCTGG
AGCGGATCAAAGCCATTGTGCATGCTGTGGGCCAGGAGCTACAGGTCACAGGACCCTTCAATCTGCAGCT
CATTGCCAAGGATGACCAGCTGAAAGTTATTGAATGCAACGTACGTGTCTCTCGCTCCTTCCCCTTCGTT
TCCAAGACACTGGGTGTGGACCTAGTAGCCTTGGCCACGCGGGTCATCATGGGGGAAGAAGTGGAACCTG
TGGGGCTAATGACTGGTTCTGGAGTTGTGGGAGTAAAGGTGCCTCAGTTCTCCTTCTCCCGCTTGGCGGG
TGCTGACGTGGTGTTGGGTGTGGAAATGACCAGTACTGGGGAGGTGGCCGGCTTTGGGGAGAGCCGCTGT
GAGGCATACCTCAAGGCCATGCTAAGCACTGGCTTTAAGATCCCCAAGAAGAATATCCTGCTGACCATTG
GCAGCTATAAGAACAAAAGCGAGCTGCTCCCAACTGTGCGGCTACTGGAGAGCCTGGGCTACAGCCTCTA
TGCCAGTCTCGGCACAGCTGACTTCTACACTGAGCATGGCGTCAAGGTAACAGCTGTGGACTGGCACTTT
GAGGAGGCTGTGGATGGTGAGTGCCCACCACAGCGGAGCATCCTGGAGCAGCTAGCTGAGAAAAACTTTG
AGCTGGTGATTAACCTGTCAATGCGTGGAGCTGGGGGCCGGGCTCTCTCTTCCTTTGTCACCAAGGGCTA
CCGCACCCGACGCTTGGCCGCTGACTTCTCCGTGCCCCTAATCATCGATATCAAGTGCACCAAACTCTTT
GTGGAGGCCCTAGGCCAGATCGGGCCAGCCCCTCCTTTGAAGGTGCATGTTGACTGTATGACCTCCCAAA
AGCTTGTGCGACTGCCGGGATTGATTGATGTCCATGTGCACCTGCGGGAACCAGGTGGGACACATAAGGA
GGACTTTGCTTCAGGCACAGCCGCTGCCCTGGCTGGGGGTATCACCATGGTGTGTGCCATGCCTAATACC
CGGCCCCCCATCATTGACGCCCCTGCTCTGGCCCTGGCCCAGAAGCTGGCAGAGGCTGGCGCCCGGTGCG
ACTTTGCGCTATTCCTTGGGGCCTCGTCTGAAAATGCAGGAACCTTGGGCACCGTGGCCGGGTCTGCAGC
CGGGCTGAAGCTTTACCTCAATGAGACCTTCTCTGAGCTGCGGCTGGACAGCGTGGTCCAGTGGATGGAG
CATTTCGAGACATGGCCCTCCCACCTCCCCATTGTGGCTCACGCGGAGCAGCAAACCGTGGCTGCTGTCC
TCATGGTGGCTCAGCTCACTCAGCGCTCAGTGCACATATGTCACGTGGCACGGAAGGAGGAGATCCTGCT
AATTAAAGCTGCAAAGGCACGGGGCTTGCCAGTGACCTGCGAGGTGGCTCCCCACCACCTGTTCCTAAGC
CATGATGACCTGGAGCGCCTGGGGCCTGGGAAGGGGGAGGTCCGGCCTGAGCTTGGCTCCCGCCAGGATG
TGGAAGCCCTGTGGGAGAACATGGCTGTCATCGACTGCTTTGCCTCAGACCATGCTCCCCATACCTTGGA
GGAGAAGTGTGGGTCCAGGCCCCCACCTGGGTTCCCAGGGTTAGAGACCATGCTGCCACTACTCCTGACG
GCTGTAAGCGAGGGCCGGCTCAGCCTGGACGACCTGCTGCAGCGATTGCACCACAATCCTCGGCGCATCT
TTCACCTGCCTCCGCAGGAGGACACCTATGTGGAGGTGGATCTGGAGCATGAGTGGACAATTCCCAGCCA
CATGCCCTTCTCCAAGGCCCACTGGACACCTTTTGAAGGGCAGAAAGTGAAGGGCACCGTCCGCCGTGTG
GTCCTGCGAGGGGAGGTTGCCTATATCGATGGGCAGGTTCTGGTACCCCCGGGCTATGGACAGGATGTAC
GGAAGTGGCCACAGGGGGCTGTTCCTCAGCTCCCACCCTCAGCCCCTGCCACTAGTGAGATGACCACGAC
ACCTGAAAGACCCCGCCGTGGCATCCCAGGGCTTCCTGATGGCCGCTTCCATCTGCCGCCCCGAATCCAT
CGAGCCTCCGACCCAGGTTTGCCAGCTGAGGAGCCAAAGGAGAAGTCCTCTCGGAAGGTAGCCGAGCCAG
AGCTGATGGGAACCCCTGATGGCACCTGCTACCCTCCACCACCAGTACCGAGACAGGCATCTCCCCAGAA
CCTGGGGACCCCTGGCTTGCTGCACCCCCAGACCTCACCCCTGCTGCACTCATTAGTGGGCCAACATATC
CTGTCCGTCCAGCAGTTCACCAAGGATCAGATGTCTCACCTGTTCAATGTGGCACACACACTGCGTATGA
TGGTGCAGAAGGAGCGGAGCCTCGACATCCTGAAGGGGAAGGTCATGGCCTCCATGTTCTATGAAGTGAG
CACACGGACCAGCAGCTCCTTTGCAGCAGCCATGGCCCGGCTGGGAGGTGCTGTGCTCAGCTTCTCGGAA
GCCACATCGTCCGTCCAGAAGGGCGAATCCCTGGCTGACTCCGTGCAGACCATGAGCTGCTATGCCGACG
TCGTCGTGCTCCGGCACCCCCAGCCTGGAGCAGTGGAGCTGGCCGCCAAGCACTGCCGGAGGCCAGTGAT
CAATGCTGGGGATGGGGTCGGAGAGCACCCCACCCAGGCCCTGCTGGACATCTTCACCATCCGTGAGGAG
CTGGGAACTGTCAATGGCATGACGATCACGATGGTGGGTGACCTGAAGCACGGACGCACAGTACATTCCC
TGGCCTGCCTGCTCACCCAGTATCGTGTCAGCCTGCGCTACGTGGCACCTCCCAGCCTGCGCATGCCACC
CACTGTGCGGGCCTTCGTGGCCTCCCGCGGCACCAAGCAGGAGGAATTCGAGAGCATTGAGGAGGCGCTG
CCTGACACTGATGTGCTCTACATGACTCGAATCCAGAAGGAACGATTTGGCTCTACCCAGGAGTACGAAG
CTTGCTTTGGTCAGTTCATCCTCACTCCCCACATCATGACCCGGGCCAAGAAGAAGATGGTGGTGATGCA
CCCGATGCCCCGTGTCAACGAGATAAGCGTGGAAGTGGACTCGGATCCCCGCGCAGCCTACTTCCGCCAG
GCTGAGAACGGCATGTACATCCGCATGGCTCTGTTAGCCACCGTGCTGGGCCGTTTCGACTACAAAGACG
ATGACGACAAGTAGGAATTCCTGCAGGCCTCGAGGGCCGGCGCGCCGCGGCCGCTACGTAAATTCCGCCC
CCCCCCCCCCTCTCCCTCCCCCCCCCCTAACGTTACTGGCCGAAGCCGCTTGGAATAAGGCCGGTGTGCG
TTTGTCTATATGTTATTTTCCACCATATTGCCGTCTTTTGGCAATGTGAGGGCCCGGAAACCTGGCCCTG
TCTTCTTGACGAGCATTCCTAGGGGTCTTTCCCCTCTCGCCAAAGGAATGCAAGGTCTGTTGAATGTCGT
GAAGGAAGCAGTTCCTCTGGAAGCTTCTTGAAGACAAACAACGTCTGTAGCGACCCTTTGCAGGCAGCGG
AACCCCCCACCTGGCGACAGGTGCCTCTGCGGCCAAAAGCCACGTGTATAAGATACACCTGCAAAGGCGG
CACAACCCCAGTGCCACGTTGTGAGTTGGATAGTTGTGGAAAGAGTCAAATGGCTCTCCTCAAGCGTATT
CAACAAGGGGCTGAAGGATGCCCAGAAGGTACCCCATTGTATGGGATCTGATCTGGGGCCTCGGTGCACA
TGCTTTACATGTGTTTAGTCGAGGTTAAAAAAACGTCTAGGCCCCCCGAACCACGGGGACGTGGTTTTCC
TTTGAAAAACACGATGATAATATGGCCACAACCATGGTTCCTTTGTCTCAAGAAGAATCCACCCTCATTG
AAAGAGCAACGGCTACAATCAACAGCATCCCCATCTCTGAAGACTACAGCGTCGCCAGCGCAGCTCTCTC
TAGCGACGGCCGCATCTTCACTGGTGTCAATGTATATCATTTTACTGGGGGACCTTGTGCAGAACTCGTG
GTGCTGGGCACTGCTGCTGCTGCGGCAGCTGGCAACCTGACTTGTATCGTCGCGATCGGAAATGAGAACA
GGGGCATCTTGAGCCCCTGCGGACGGTGCCGACAGGTGCTTCTCGATCTGCATCCTGGGATCAAAGCCAT
AGTGAAGGACAGTGATGGACAGCCGACGGCAGTTGGGATTCGTGAATTGCTGCCCTCTGGTTATGTGTGG
GAGGGCTAAGTCGACGATAAAATAAAAGATTTTATTTAGTCTCCAGAAAAAGGGGGGAATGAAAGACCCC
ACCTGTAGGTTTGGCAAGCTAGCTTAAGTAACGCCATTTTGCAAGGCATGGAAAAATACATAACTGAGAA
TAGAGAAGTTCAGATCAAGGTCAGGAACAGATGGAACAGCTGAATATGGGCCAAACAGGATATCTGTGGT
AAGCAGTTCCTGCCCCGGCTCAGGGCCAAGAACAGATGGAACAGCTGAATATGGGCCAAACAGGATATCT
GTGGTAAGCAGTTCCTGCCCCGGCTCAGGGCCAAGAACAGATGGTCCCCAGATGCGGTCCAGCCCTCAGC
AGTTTCTAGAGAACCATCAGATGTTTCCAGGGTGCCCCAAGGACCTGAAATGACCCTGTGCCTTATTTGA
ACTAACCAATCAGTTCGCTTCTCGCTTCTGTTCGCGCGCTTCTGCTCCCCGAGCTCAATAAAAGAGCCCA
CAACCCCTCACTCGGGGCGCCAGTCCTCCGATTGACTGAGTCGCCCGGGTACCCGTGTATCCAATAAACC
CTCTTGCAGTTGCATCCGACTTGTGGTCTCGCTGTTCCTTGGGAGGGTCTCCTCTGAGTGATTGACTACC
CGTCAGCGGGGGTCTTTCACATGCAGCATGTATCAAAATTAATTTGGTTTTTTTTCTTAAGTATTTACAT
TAAATGGCCATAGTTGCATTAATGAATCGGCCAACGCGCGGGGAGAGGCGGTTTGCGTATTGGGCGCTCT
TCCGCTTCCTCGCTCACTGACTCGCTGCGCTCGGTCGTTCGGCTGCGGCGAGCGGTATCAGCTCACTCAA
AGGCGGTAATACGGTTATCCACAGAATCAGGGGATAACGCAGGAAAGAACATGTGAGCAAAAGGCCAGCA
AAAGGCCAGGAACCGTAAAAAGGCCGCGTTGCTGGCGTTTTTCCATAGGCTCCGCCCCCCTGACGAGCAT
CACAAAAATCGACGCTCAAGTCAGAGGTGGCGAAACCCGACAGGACTATAAAGATACCAGGCGTTTCCCC
CTGGAAGCTCCCTCGTGCGCTCTCCTGTTCCGACCCTGCCGCTTACCGGATACCTGTCCGCCTTTCTCCC
TTCGGGAAGCGTGGCGCTTTCTCATAGCTCACGCTGTAGGTATCTCAGTTCGGTGTAGGTCGTTCGCTCC
AAGCTGGGCTGTGTGCACGAACCCCCCGTTCAGCCCGACCGCTGCGCCTTATCCGGTAACTATCGTCTTG
AGTCCAACCCGGTAAGACACGACTTATCGCCACTGGCAGCAGCCACTGGTAACAGGATTAGCAGAGCGAG
GTATGTAGGCGGTGCTACAGAGTTCTTGAAGTGGTGGCCTAACTACGGCTACACTAGAAGAACAGTATTT
GGTATCTGCGCTCTGCTGAAGCCAGTTACCTTCGGAAAAAGAGTTGGTAGCTCTTGATCCGGCAAACAAA
CCACCGCTGGTAGCGGTGGTTTTTTTGTTTGCAAGCAGCAGATTACGCGCAGAAAAAAAGGATCTCAAGA
AGATCCTTTGATCTTTTCTACGGGGTCTGACGCTCAGTGGAACGAAAACTCACGTTAAGGGATTTTGGTC
ATGAGATTATCAAAAAGGATCTTCACCTAGATCCTTTTGCGGCCGGCCGCAAATCAATCTAAAGTATATA
TGAGTAAACTTGGTCTGACAGTTACCAATGCTTAATCAGTGAGGCACCTATCTCAGCGATCTGTCTATTT
CGTTCATCCATAGTTGCCTGACTCCCCGTCGTGTAGATAACTACGATACGGGAGGGCTTACCATCTGGCC
CCAGTGCTGCAATGATACCGCGAGACCCACGCTCACCGGCTCCAGATTTATCAGCAATAAACCAGCCAGC
CGGAAGGGCCGAGCGCAGAAGTGGTCCTGCAACTTTATCCGCCTCCATCCAGTCTATTAATTGTTGCCGG
GAAGCTAGAGTAAGTAGTTCGCCAGTTAATAGTTTGCGCAACGTTGTTGCCATTGCTACAGGCATCGTGG
TGTCACGCTCGTCGTTTGGTATGGCTTCATTCAGCTCCGGTTCCCAACGATCAAGGCGAGTTACATGATC
CCCCATGTTGTGCAAAAAAGCGGTTAGCTCCTTCGGTCCTCCGATCGTTGTCAGAAGTAAGTTGGCCGCA
GTGTTATCACTCATGGTTATGGCAGCACTGCATAATTCTCTTACTGTCATGCCATCCGTAAGATGCTTTT
CTGTGACTGGTGAGTACTCAACCAAGTCATTCTGAGAATAGTGTATGCGGCGACCGAGTTGCTCTTGCCC
GGCGTCAATACGGGATAATACCGCGCCACATAGCAGAACTTTAAAAGTGCTCATCATTGGAAAACGTTCT
TCGGGGCGAAAACTCTCAAGGATCTTACCGCTGTTGAGATCCAGTTCGATGTAACCCACTCGTGCACCCA
ACTGATCTTCAGCATCTTTTACTTTCACCAGCGTTTCTGGGTGAGCAAAAACAGGAAGGCAAAATGCCGC
AAAAAAGGGAATAAGGGCGACACGGAAATGTTGAATACTCATACTCTTCCTTTTTCAATATTATTGAAGC
ATTTATCAGGGTTATTGTCTCATGAGCGGATACATATTTGAATGTATTTAGAAAAATAAACAAATAGGGG
TTCCGCGCACATTTC
Features (pLannotate 1.2.2; 14 found; start..end, strand, type, name):
     22..615     +  LTR            LTR: long terminal repeat from Moloney murine leukemia virus
    678..877     +  misc_feature   MMLV Ψ: packaging signal of Moloney murine leukemia virus (MMLV)
    929..1017    +  misc_feature   MESV Ψ (fragment): packaging signal of murine embryonic stem cell virus
   1094..1510    +  CDS            gag (truncated): truncated Moloney murine leukemia virus (MMLV) gag gene lacking the start codon
   1520..1894    +  misc_feature   pol region: Moloney murine leukemia virus (MMLV) pol region containing the splice acceptor site
   1923..8597    +  CDS            CAD: PYR1_HUMAN - Experimental evidence at protein level: Swiss-Prot protein existence level 1. This protein is a 'fusion' protein encoding four enzymatic activities of the pyrimidine pathway (GATase, CPSase, ATCase and DHOase). From Homo sapiens (Human).
   8798..9260    +  misc_feature   IRES: internal ribosome entry site (IRES) of the encephalomyocarditis virus (EMCV)
   9280..9669    +  CDS            BSD: blasticidin S deaminase; Aspergillus terreus BSD; confers resistance to blasticidin
   9718..9839    +  LTR            3' LTR (ΔU3) (fragment): self-inactivating 3' long terminal repeat (LTR) from Moloney murine leukemia virus
   9840..10309   +  LTR            LTR: long terminal repeat from Moloney murine leukemia virus
  10375..10427   -  CDS            lacI (fragment): lac repressor; lacI; The lac repressor binds to the lac operator to inhibit transcription in E. coli. This inhibition can be relieved by adding lactose or isopropyl-β-D-thiogalactopyranoside (IPTG).
  10610..11198   -  rep_origin     ori: high-copy-number ColE1/pMB1/pBR322/pUC origin of replication
  11362..12222   -  CDS            AmpR: β-lactamase; bla; confers resistance to ampicillin, carbenicillin, and related antibiotics
  12223..12327   -  promoter       AmpR promoter: bla
