[The description below was written by a language model from this plasmid's Addgene catalogue record and pLannotate feature annotations shown in this document.]
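Description:
pMXS-IRES-BLAST flag-CAD R1404A is a Moloney murine leukemia virus-based retroviral vector for stable expression of a mutant human CAD protein in mammalian cells. It is propagated in E. coli as a high-copy plasmid through a ColE1/pUC-type origin, with ampicillin selection provided by β-lactamase under its own promoter. The viral portion comprises a 5' LTR, the MMLV packaging signal with an extended packaging region (a truncated gag lacking its start codon, plus a pol segment carrying the splice acceptor) and a 3' LTR. This allows the genomic RNA to be packaged into retroviral particles when gag, pol and env are supplied in trans. No separate internal promoter is annotated, so expression presumably runs from the 5' LTR.

The payload is the roughly 6.7 kb open reading frame of CAD, the multifunctional enzyme that combines glutamine amidotransferase, carbamoyl-phosphate synthetase, aspartate transcarbamylase and dihydroorotase activities of de novo pyrimidine synthesis. It carries an Arg1404-to-Ala substitution, along with silent changes that remove the PAM for a specific sgRNA. The cDNA should therefore resist Cas9 cutting and be suited to re-expression in cells where endogenous CAD has been targeted. An EMCV IRES downstream of CAD drives translation of blasticidin S deaminase from the same transcript, linking blasticidin resistance to transgene expression.

The record is inconsistent on the Flag tag: the purpose statement says C-terminal, while the tag field says N-terminal on the insert, and the feature table does not annotate the tag. The associated work concerns allosteric regulation of CAD during the cell cycle, suggesting the mutant is used to probe that regulation.
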