Addgene plasmid #188133: pMXS-IRES-BLAST flag-CAD R1404A
Purpose: Expresses C-terminal flag-tagged human CAD R1404A in mammalian cells
Depositing lab: Richard Possemato. Depositing organization: NYU Grossman School of Medicine. Publication: Allosteric regulation of CAD modulates de novo pyrimidine synthesis during the cell cycle. Shin J, Mir H, Khurram MA, Fujihara KM, Dynlacht BD, Cardozo TJ, Possemato R. Nat Metab. 2023 Feb 6. doi: 10.1038/s42255-023-00735-9. PubMed 36747088.
Backbone
  Vector backbone: pMXS-IRES-BLAST
  Backbone size w/o insert (bp): 5623
  Vector type: Mammalian Expression, Retroviral
  Selectable markers: Blasticidin
Growth in bacteria
  Bacterial resistance: Ampicillin, 100 μg/mL
  Growth temperature: 37°C
  Growth strain: NEB Stable
  Copy number: High Copy
Gene/Insert
  Gene/Insert name: CAD (alt name: carbamoyl-phosphate synthetase 2, aspartate transcarbamylase, and dihydroorotase)
  Species: H. sapiens (human)
  Insert size (bp): 6702
  Mutation: TCC -> AGT silent mutations at nt439-441 eliminating PAM site for sgRNA target sequence 5'-ATTGGGGTCCAAGAATGGCA-3' and CG -> GC mutations at nt6132-6133 for Arg1404 -> Ala mutation of CAD
  Entrez Gene: CAD (a.k.a. CDG1Z, DEE50, EIEE50, GATD4)
  Tag / fusion protein: Flag tag (N terminal on insert)
  Cloning method: Gibson Cloning
  Sequencing primers: 5′ AGTAGACGGCATCGCAGCTTGGATA; 3′ CGGAATTTACGTAGCGGCCGC
Terms and licenses: Academic/Nonprofit Terms; Industry Terms: Not Available to Industry
How to cite: pMXS-IRES-BLAST flag-CAD R1404A was a gift from Richard Possemato (Addgene plasmid # 188133 ; http://n2t.net/addgene:188133 ; RRID:Addgene_188133)
